>Addgene plasmid #121921 | pAAV-hSyn-GACh2.0 | depositor full sequence | sequence record 232154 | pAAV-hSyn-GACh2.0 sequence 6544 bps
CCTGCAGGCAGCTGCGCGCTCGCTCGCTCACTGAGGCCGCCCGGGCAAAGCCCGGGCGTCGGGCGACCTT
TGGTCGCCCGGCCTCAGTGAGCGAGCGAGCGCGCAGAGAGGGAGTGGCCAACTCCATCACTAGGGGTTCC
TGCGGCCGCACGCGTATGAGGCGGGGTGGGGGTGCCTACCTGACGACCGACCCCGACCCACTGGACAAGC
ACCCAACCCCCATTCCCCAAATTGCGCATCCCCTATCAGAGAGGGGGAGGGGAAACAGGATGCGGCGAGG
CGCGTGCGCACTGCCAGCTTCAGCACCGCGGACAGTGCCTTCGCCCCCGCCTGGCGGCGCGCGCCACCGC
CGCCTCAGCACTGAAGGCGCGCTGACGTCACTCGCCGGTCCCCCGCAAACTCCCCTTCCCGGCCACCTTG
GTCGCGTCCGCGCCGCCGCCGGCCCAGCCGGACCGCACCACGCGAGGCGCGAGATAGGGGGGCACGGGCG
CGACCATCTGCGCTGCGGCGCCGGCGACTCAGCGCTGCCTCAGTCTGCGGTGGGCAGCGGAGGAGTCGTG
TCGTGCCTGAGAGCGCAGTCGAGAAACCGGTGCCACCATGGAGACAGACACACTCCTGCTATGGGTACTG
CTGCTCTGGGTTCCAGGTTCCACTGGTGACACAAGTTTGTACAAAAAAGTTGGCACCATGACCTTGCACA
ATAACAGTACAACCTCGCCTTTGTTTCCAAACATCAGCTCCTCCTGGATACACAGCCCCTCCGATGCAGG
GCTGCCCCCGGGAACCGTCACTCATTTCGGCAGCTACAATGTTTCTCGAGCAGCTGGCAATTTCTCCTCT
CCAGACGGTACCACCGATGACCCTCTGGGAGGTCATACCGTCTGGCAAGTGGTCTTCATCGCTTTCTTAA
CGGGCATCCTGGCCTTGGTGACCATCATCGGCAACATCCTGGTAATTGTGTCATTTAAGGTCAACAAGCA
GCTGAAGACGGTCAACAACTACTTCCTCTTAAGCCTGGCCTGTGCCGATCTGATTATCGGGGTCATTTCA
ATGAATCTGTTTACGACCTACATCATCATGAATCGATGGGCCTTAGGGAACTTGGCCTGTGACCTCTGGC
TTGCCATTGACTACGTAGCCAGCAATGCCTCTGTTATGAATCTTCTGGTCATCAGCTTTGACAGATACTT
TTCCATCACGAGGCCGCTCACGTACCGAGCCAAACGAACAACAAAGAGAGCCGGTGTGATGATCGGTCTG
GCTTGGGTCATCTCCTTTGTCCTTTGGGCTCCTGCCATCTTGTTCTGGCAATACTTTGTTGGAAAGAGAA
CTGTGCCTCCGGGAGAGTGCTTCATTCAGTTCCTCAGTGAGCCCACCATTACTTTTGGCACAGCCATCGC
TGCTTTTTATATGCCTGTCACCATTATGACTATTTTATACTGGAGGGTCTTTCAGGAGGCCAAAAGGCAG
CTCCAGAAGATTGACAAATCTGAGGGCCGCTTCCATGTCCAGAACCTTAGCCAGGTGGAGCAGGGAGGAA
ACGTCTATATCAAGGCCGACAAGCAGAAGAACGGCATCAAGGCGAACTTCCACATCCGCCACAACATCGA
GGACGGCGGCGTGCAGCTCGCCTACCACTACCAGCAGAACACCCCCATCGGCGACGGCCCCGTGCTGCTG
CCCGACAACCACTACCTGAGCGTGCAGTCCAAACTTTCGAAAGACCCCAACGAGAAGCGCGATCACATGG
TCCTGCTGGAGTTCGTGACCGCCGCCGGGATCACTCTCGGCATGGACGAGCTGTACAAGGGCGGTACCGG
AGGGAGCATGGTGAGAAAGGGCGAGGAGCTGTTCACCGGGGTGGTGCCCATCCTGGTCGAGCTGGACGGC
GACGTAAACGGCCACAAGTTCAGCGTGTCCGGCGAGGGTGAGGGCGATGCCACCTACGGCAAGCTGACCC
TGAAGTTCATCTGCACCACCGGCAAGCTGCCCGTGCCCTGGCCCACCCTCGTGACCACCCTGACCTACGG
CGTGCAGTGCTTCAGCCGCTACCCCGACCACATGAAGCAGCACGACTTCTTCAAGTCCGCCATGCCCGAA
GGCTACATCCAGGAGCGCACCATCTTCTTCAAGGACGACGGCAACTACAAGACCCGCGCCGAGGTGAAGT
TCGAGGGCGACACCCTGGTGAACCGCATCGAGCTGAAGGGCATCGACTTCAAGGAGGACGGCAACATCCT
GGGGCACAAGCTGGAGTACAACGCTCCTAGCGTCGCAGATGGGCGGACGGGGCATGGACTCCGCAGATCT
TCCAAGTTCTGCTTGAAGGAGCACAAAGCCCTCAAGACGCTCAGTGCGATCTTGCTTGCCTTCATCATCA
CTTGGACCCCATACAACATCATGGTTCTGGTGAACACCTTTTGTGACAGCTGCATACCCAAAACCTTTTG
GAATCTGGGCTACTGGCTGTGCTACATCAACAGCACCGTGAACCCCGTGTGCTATGCTCTGTGCAACAAA
ACATTCAGAACCACTTTCAAGATGCTGCTGCTGTGCCAGTGTGACAAAAAAAAGAGGCGCAAGCAGCAGT
ACCAGCAGAGACAGTCGGTCATTTTTCACAAGCGCGCACCCGAGCAGGCCTTGTAAGAATTCGATATCAA
GCTTATCGATAATCAACCTCTGGATTACAAAATTTGTGAAAGATTGACTGGTATTCTTAACTATGTTGCT
CCTTTTACGCTATGTGGATACGCTGCTTTAATGCCTTTGTATCATGCTATTGCTTCCCGTATGGCTTTCA
TTTTCTCCTCCTTGTATAAATCCTGGTTGCTGTCTCTTTATGAGGAGTTGTGGCCCGTTGTCAGGCAACG
TGGCGTGGTGTGCACTGTGTTTGCTGACGCAACCCCCACTGGTTGGGGCATTGCCACCACCTGTCAGCTC
CTTTCCGGGACTTTCGCTTTCCCCCTCCCTATTGCCACGGCGGAACTCATCGCCGCCTGCCTTGCCCGCT
GCTGGACAGGGGCTCGGCTGTTGGGCACTGACAATTCCGTGGTGTTGTCGGGGAAATCATCGTCCTTTCC
TTGGCTGCTCGCCTATGTTGCCACCTGGATTCTGCGCGGGACGTCCTTCTGCTACGTCCCTTCGGCCCTC
AATCCAGCGGACCTTCCTTCCCGCGGCCTGCTGCCGGCTCTGCGGCCTCTTCCGCGTCTTCGCCTTCGCC
CTCAGACGAGTCGGATCTCCCTTTGGGCCGCCTCCCCGCATCGATACCGAGCGCTGCTCGAGAGATCTAC
GGGTGGCATCCCTGTGACCCCTCCCCAGTGCCTCTCCTGGCCCTGGAAGTTGCCACTCCAGTGCCCACCA
GCCTTGTCCTAATAAAATTAAGTTGCATCATTTTGTCTGACTAGGTGTCCTTCTATAATATTATGGGGTG
GAGGGGGGTGGTATGGAGCAAGGGGCAAGTTGGGAAGACAACCTGTAGGGCCTGCGGGGTCTATTGGGAA
CCAAGCTGGAGTGCAGTGGCACAATCTTGGCTCACTGCAATCTCCGCCTCCTGGGTTCAAGCGATTCTCC
TGCCTCAGCCTCCCGAGTTGTTGGGATTCCAGGCATGCATGACCAGGCTCAGCTAATTTTTGTTTTTTTG
GTAGAGACGGGGTTTCACCATATTGGCCAGGCTGGTCTCCAACTCCTAATCTCAGGTGATCTACCCACCT
TGGCCTCCCAAATTGCTGGGATTACAGGCGTGAACCACTGCTCCCTTCCCTGTCCTTCTGATTTTGTAGG
TAACCACGTGCGGACCGAGCGGCCGCAGGAACCCCTAGTGATGGAGTTGGCCACTCCCTCTCTGCGCGCT
CGCTCGCTCACTGAGGCCGGGCGACCAAAGGTCGCCCGACGCCCGGGCTTTGCCCGGGCGGCCTCAGTGA
GCGAGCGAGCGCGCAGCTGCCTGCAGGGGCGCCTGATGCGGTATTTTCTCCTTACGCATCTGTGCGGTAT
TTCACACCGCATA
[142 nt withheld, positions 4004-4145]
C
[141 nt withheld, positions 4147-4287]
CCTTTGACGTTGGAGTCCACGTTCTTT
[37 nt withheld, positions 4315-4351]
ACCCTATCTCGGGCTATTCTTTTGATTTATAAGGGATTTTGCCGATTTCGGCCTATTGGTTAAAAAATGA
GCTGATTTAACAAAAATTTAACGCGAATTTTAACAAAATATTAACGTTTACAATTTTATGGTGCACTCTC
AGTACAATCTGCTCTGATGCCGCATAGTTAAGCCAGCCCCGACACCCGCCAACACCCGCTGACGCGCCCT
GACGGGCTTGTCTGCTCCCGGCATCCGCTTACAGACAAGCTGTGACCGTCTCCGGGAGCTGCATGTGTCA
GAGGTTTTCACCGTCATCACCGAAACGCGCGAGACGAAAGGGCCTCGTGATACGCCTATTTTTATAGGTT
AATGTCATGATAATAATGGTTTCTTAGACGTCAGGTGGCACTTTTCGGGGAAATGTGCGCGGAACCCCTA
TTTGTTTATTTTTCTAAATACATTCAAATATGTATCCGCTCATGAGACAATAACCCTGATAAATGCTTCA
ATAATATTGAAAAAGGAAGAGTATGAGTATTCAACATTTCCGTGTCGCCCTTATTCCCTTTTTTGCGGCA
TTTTGCCTTCCTGTTTTTGCTCACCCAGAAACGCTGGTGAAAGTAAAAGATGCTGAAGATCAGTTGGGTG
CACGAGTGGGTTACATCGAACTGGATCTCAACAGCGGTAAGATCCTTGAGAGTTTTCGCCCCGAAGAACG
TTTTCCAATGATGAGCACTTTTAAAGTTCTGCTATGTGGCGCGGTATTATCCCGTATTGACGCCGGGCAA
GAGCAACTCGGTCGCCGCATACACTATTCTCAGAATGACTTGGTTGAGTACTCACCAGTCACAGAAAAGC
ATCTTACGGATGGCATGACAGTAAGAGAATTATGCAGTGCTGCCATAACCATGAGTGATAACACTGCGGC
CAACTTACTTCTGACAACGATCGGAGGACCGAAGGAGCTAACCGCTTTTTTGCACAACATGGGGGATCAT
GTAACTCGCCTTGATCGTTGGGAACCGGAGCTGAATGAAGCCATACCAAACGACGAGCGTGACACCACGA
TGCCTGTAGCAATGGCAACAACGTTGCGCAAACTATTAACTGGCGAACTACTTACTCTAGCTTCCCGGCA
ACAATTAATAGACTGGATGGAGGCGGATAAAGTTGCAGGACCACTTCTGCGCTCGGCCCTTCCGGCTGGC
TGGTTTATTGCTGATAAATCTGGAGCCGGTGAGCGTGGGTCTCGCGGTATCATTGCAGCACTGGGGCCAG
ATGGTAAGCCCTCCCGTATCGTAGTTATCTACACGACGGGGAGTCAGGCAACTATGGATGAACGAAATAG
ACAGATCGCTGAGATAGGTGCCTCACTGATTAAGCATTGGTAACTGTCAGACCAAGTTTACTCATATATA
CTTTAGATTGATTTAAAACTTCATTTTTAATTTAAAAGGATCTAGGTGAAGATCCTTTTTGATAATCTCA
TGACCAAAATCCCTTAACGTGAGTTTTCGTTCCACTGAGCGTCAGACCCCGTAGAAAAGATCAAAGGATC
TTCTTGAGATCCTTTTTTTCTGCGCGTAATCTGCTGCTTGCAAACAAAAAAACCACCGCTACCAGCGGTG
GTTTGTTTGCCGGATCAAGAGCTACCAACTCTTTTTCCGAAGGTAACTGGCTTCAGCAGAGCGCAGATAC
CAAATACTGTCCTTCTAGTGTAGCCGTAGTTAGGCCACCACTTCAAGAACTCTGTAGCACCGCCTACATA
CCTCGCTCTGCTAATCCTGTTACCAGTGGCTGCTGCCAGTGGCGATAAGTCGTGTCTTACCGGGTTGGAC
TCAAGACGATAGTTACCGGATAAGGCGCAGCGGTCGGGCTGAACGGGGGGTTCGTGCACACAGCCCAGCT
TGGAGCGAACGACCTACACCGAACTGAGATACCTACAGCGTGAGCTATGAGAAAGCGCCACGCTTCCCGA
AGGGAGAAAGGCGGACAGGTATCCGGTAAGCGGCAGGGTCGGAACAGGAGAGCGCACGAGGGAGCTTCCA
GGGGGAAACGCCTGGTATCTTTATAGTCCTGTCGGGTTTCGCCACCTCTGACTTGAGCGTCGATTTTTGT
GATGCTCGTCAGGGGGGCGGAGCCTATGGAAAAACGCCAGCAACGCGGCCTTTTTACGGTTCCTGGCCTT
TTGCTGGCCTTTTGCTCACATGT
Features (pLannotate 1.2.2; 18 found; start..end, strand, type, name):
      1..141     -  repeat_region  AAV2 ITR: inverted terminal repeat of adeno-associated virus serotype 2 inverted
    156..578     +  promoter       hSyn promoter (fragment): human synapsin I promoter; confers neuron-specific expression (Kügler et al., 2003)
    598..660     +  sig_peptide    Igκ leader: leader sequence from mouse immunoglobulin κ light chain
    662..679     +  protein_bind   attB1 (fragment): mutant version of attB; core recombination site for the Gateway® BP reaction BP Clonase™
    880..1533    +  CDS            ADRB2 (fragment): ADRB2_HUMAN - Also known as ADRB2R, B2AR. Experimental evidence at protein level: Swiss-Prot protein existence level 1. Beta-adrenergic receptors mediate the catecholamine-induced activation of adenylate cyclase through the action of G proteins. The beta-2-adrenergic receptor binds epinephrine with an approximately 30- fold greater affinity than it does norepinephrine. From Homo sapiens (Human).
   1540..2262    +  CDS            cEGFP: cEGFP is a basic (constitutively fluorescent) green fluorescent protein published in 2008, derived from Aequorea victoria.
   2278..2550    +  CDS            Adrb2 (fragment): ADRB2_MOUSE - Also known as Adrb2r. Experimental evidence at protein level: Swiss-Prot protein existence level 1. Beta-adrenergic receptors mediate the catecholamine-induced activation of adenylate cyclase through the action of G proteins. The beta-2-adrenergic receptor binds epinephrine with an approximately 30- fold greater affinity than it does norepinephrine. From Mus musculus (Mouse).
   2647..2671    +  misc_feature   MCS (fragment): pBluescript multiple cloning site
   2671..3259    +  misc_feature   WPRE: woodchuck hepatitis virus posttranscriptional regulatory element
   3291..3767    +  polyA_signal   hGH poly(A) signal: human growth hormone polyadenylation signal
   3807..3947    +  repeat_region  AAV2 ITR: inverted terminal repeat of adeno-associated virus serotype 2 inverted
   3952..4003    -  misc_feature   bom (fragment): basis of mobility region from pBR322
   4022..4402    +  rep_origin     M13 ori (sequence partly withheld): M13 bacteriophage origin of replication; arrow indicates direction of (+) strand synthesis
   4478..4527    -  misc_feature   bom (fragment): basis of mobility region from pBR322
   4629..4664    -  CDS            rop (fragment): Rop protein, which maintains plasmids at low copy number; rop
   4759..4863    +  promoter       AmpR promoter: bla
   4864..5724    +  CDS            AmpR: β-lactamase; bla; confers resistance to ampicillin, carbenicillin, and related antibiotics
   5895..6483    +  rep_origin     ori: high-copy-number ColE1/pMB1/pBR322/pUC origin of replication
