>Addgene plasmid #121921 | pAAV-hSyn-GACh2.0 | addgene full sequence | sequence record 236122 | Addgene NGS Result
GCCTTTTTACGGTTCCTGGCCTTTTGCTGGCCTTTTGCTCACATGTCCTGCAGGCAGCTGCGCGCTCGCT
CGCTCACTGAGGCCGCCCGGGCGTCGGGCGACCTTTGGTCGCCCGGCCTCAGTGAGCGAGCGAGCGCGCA
GAGAGGGAGTGGCCAACTCCATCACTAGGGGTTCCTGCGGCCGCACGCGTATGAGGCGGGGTGGGGGTGC
CTACCTGACGACCGACCCCGACCCACTGGACAAGCACCCAACCCCCATTCCCCAAATTGCGCATCCCCTA
TCAGAGAGGGGGAGGGGAAACAGGATGCGGCGAGGCGCGTGCGCACTGCCAGCTTCAGCACCGCGGACAG
TGCCTTCGCCCCCGCCTGGCGGCGCGCGCCACCGCCGCCTCAGCACTGAAGGCGCGCTGACGTCACTCGC
CGGTCCCCCGCAAACTCCCCTTCCCGGCCACCTTGGTCGCGTCCGCGCCGCCGCCGGCCCAGCCGGACCG
CACCACGCGAGGCGCGAGATAGGGGGGCACGGGCGCGACCATCTGCGCTGCGGCGCCGGCGACTCAGCGC
TGCCTCAGTCTGCGGTGGGCAGCGGAGGAGTCGTGTCGTGCCTGAGAGCGCAGTCGAGAAACCGGTGCCA
CCATGGAGACAGACACACTCCTGCTATGGGTACTGCTGCTCTGGGTTCCAGGTTCCACTGGTGACACAAG
TTTGTACAAAAAAGTTGGCACCATGACCTTGCACAATAACAGTACAACCTCGCCTTTGTTTCCAAACATC
AGCTCCTCCTGGATACACAGCCCCTCCGATGCAGGGCTGCCCCCGGGAACCGTCACTCATTTCGGCAGCT
ACAATGTTTCTCGAGCAGCTGGCAATTTCTCCTCTCCAGACGGTACCACCGATGACCCTCTGGGAGGTCA
TACCGTCTGGCAAGTGGTCTTCATCGCTTTCTTAACGGGCATCCTGGCCTTGGTGACCATCATCGGCAAC
ATCCTGGTAATTGTGTCATTTAAGGTCAACAAGCAGCTGAAGACGGTCAACAACTACTTCCTCTTAAGCC
TGGCCTGTGCCGATCTGATTATCGGGGTCATTTCAATGAATCTGTTTACGACCTACATCATCATGAATCG
ATGGGCCTTAGGGAACTTGGCCTGTGACCTCTGGCTTGCCATTGACTACGTAGCCAGCAATGCCTCTGTT
ATGAATCTTCTGGTCATCAGCTTTGACAGATACTTTTCCATCACGAGGCCGCTCACGTACCGAGCCAAAC
GAACAACAAAGAGAGCCGGTGTGATGATCGGTCTGGCTTGGGTCATCTCCTTTGTCCTTTGGGCTCCTGC
CATCTTGTTCTGGCAATACTTTGTTGGAAAGAGAACTGTGCCTCCGGGAGAGTGCTTCATTCAGTTCCTC
AGTGAGCCCACCATTACTTTTGGCACAGCCATCGCTGCTTTTTATATGCCTGTCACCATTATGACTATTT
TATACTGGAGGGTCTTTCAGGAGGCCAAAAGGCAGCTCCAGAAGATTGACAAATCTGAGGGCCGCTTCCA
TGTCCAGAACCTTAGCCAGGTGGAGCAGGGAGGAAACGTCTATATCAAGGCCGACAAGCAGAAGAACGGC
ATCAAGGCGAACTTCCACATCCGCCACAACATCGAGGACGGCGGCGTGCAGCTCGCCTACCACTACCAGC
AGAACACCCCCATCGGCGACGGCCCCGTGCTGCTGCCCGACAACCACTACCTGAGCGTGCAGTCCAAACT
TTCGAAAGACCCCAACGAGAAGCGCGATCACATGGTCCTGCTGGAGTTCGTGACCGCCGCCGGGATCACT
CTCGGCATGGACGAGCTGTACAAGGGCGGTACCGGAGGGAGCATGGTGAGAAAGGGCGAGGAGCTGTTCA
CCGGGGTGGTGCCCATCCTGGTCGAGCTGGACGGCGACGTAAACGGCCACAAGTTCAGCGTGTCCGGCGA
GGGTGAGGGCGATGCCACCTACGGCAAGCTGACCCTGAAGTTCATCTGCACCACCGGCAAGCTGCCCGTG
CCCTGGCCCACCCTCGTGACCACCCTGACCTACGGCGTGCAGTGCTTCAGCCGCTACCCCGACCACATGA
AGCAGCACGACTTCTTCAAGTCCGCCATGCCCGAAGGCTACATCCAGGAGCGCACCATCTTCTTCAAGGA
CGACGGCAACTACAAGACCCGCGCCGAGGTGAAGTTCGAGGGCGACACCCTGGTGAACCGCATCGAGCTG
AAGGGCATCGACTTCAAGGAGGACGGCAACATCCTGGGGCACAAGCTGGAGTACAACGCTCCTAGCGTCG
CAGATGGGCGGACGGGGCATGGACTCCGCAGATCTTCCAAGTTCTGCTTGAAGGAGCACAAAGCCCTCAA
GACGCTCAGTGCGATCTTGCTTGCCTTCATCATCACTTGGACCCCATACAACATCATGGTTCTGGTGAAC
ACCTTTTGTGACAGCTGCATACCCAAAACCTTTTGGAATCTGGGCTACTGGCTGTGCTACATCAACAGCA
CCGTGAACCCCGTGTGCTATGCTCTGTGCAACAAAACATTCAGAACCACTTTCAAGATGCTGCTGCTGTG
CCAGTGTGACAAAAAAAAGAGGCGCAAGCAGCAGTACCAGCAGAGACAGTCGGTCATTTTTCACAAGCGC
GCACCCGAGCAGGCCTTGTAGGAATTCGATATCAAGCTTATCGATAATCAACCTCTGGATTACAAAATTT
GTGAAAGATTGACTGGTATTCTTAACTATGTTGCTCCTTTTACGCTATGTGGATACGCTGCTTTAATGCC
TTTGTATCATGCTATTGCTTCCCGTATGGCTTTCATTTTCTCCTCCTTGTATAAATCCTGGTTGCTGTCT
CTTTATGAGGAGTTGTGGCCCGTTGTCAGGCAACGTGGCGTGGTGTGCACTGTGTTTGCTGACGCAACCC
CCACTGGTTGGGGCATTGCCACCACCTGTCAGCTCCTTTCCGGGACTTTCGCTTTCCCCCTCCCTATTGC
CACGGCGGAACTCATCGCCGCCTGCCTTGCCCGCTGCTGGACAGGGGCTCGGCTGTTGGGCACTGACAAT
TCCGTGGTGTTGTCGGGGAAATCATCGTCCTTTCCTTGGCTGCTCGCCTATGTTGCCACCTGGATTCTGC
GCGGGACGTCCTTCTGCTACGTCCCTTCGGCCCTCAATCCAGCGGACCTTCCTTCCCGCGGCCTGCTGCC
GGCTCTGCGGCCTCTTCCGCGTCTTCGCCTTCGCCCTCAGACGAGTCGGATCTCCCTTTGGGCCGCCTCC
CCGCATCGATACCGAGCGCTGCTCGAGAGATCTACGGGTGGCATCCCTGTGACCCCTCCCCAGTGCCTCT
CCTGGCCCTGGAAGTTGCCACTCCAGTGCCCACCAGCCTTGTCCTAATAAAATTAAGTTGCATCATTTTG
TCTGACTAGGTGTCCTTCTATAATATTATGGGGTGGAGGGGGGTGGTATGGAGCAAGGGGCAAGTTGGGA
AGACAACCTGTAGGGCCTGCGGGGTCTATTGGGAACCAAGCTGGAGTGCAGTGGCACAATCTTGGCTCAC
TGCAATCTCCGCCTCCTGGGTTCAAGCGATTCTCCTGCCTCAGCCTCCCGAGTTGTTGGGATTCCAGGCA
TGCATGACCAGGCTCAGCTAATTTTTGTTTTTTTGGTAGAGACGGGGTTTCACCATATTGGCCAGGCTGG
TCTCCAACTCCTAATCTCAGGTGATCTACCCACCTTGGCCTCCCAAATTGCTGGGATTACAGGCGTGAAC
CACTGCTCCCTTCCCTGTCCTTCTGATTTTGTAGGTAACCACGTGCGGACCGAGCGGCCGCAGGAACCCC
TAGTGATGGAGTTGGCCACTCCCTCTCTGCGCGCTCGCTCGCTCACTGAGGCCGGGCGACCAAAGGTCGC
CCGACGCCCGGGCTTTGCCCGGGCGGCCTCAGTGAGCGAGCGAGCGCGCAGCTGCCTGCAGGGGCGCCTG
ATGCGGTATTTTCTCCTTACGCATCTGTGCGGTATTTCACACCGCATA
[95 nt withheld, positions 4039-4133]
T
[46 nt withheld, positions 4135-4180]
C
[141 nt withheld, positions 4182-4322]
CCTTTGACGTTGGAGTCCACGTTCTTT
[37 nt withheld, positions 4350-4386]
ACTCTATCTCGGGCTATTCTTTTGATTTATAAGGGATTTTGCCGATTTCGGTCTATTGGTTAAAAAATGA
GCTGATTTAACAAAAATTTAACGCGAATTTTAACAAAATATTAACGTTTACAATTTTATGGTGCACTCTC
AGTACAATCTGCTCTGATGCCGCATAGTTAAGCCAGCCCCGACACCCGCCAACACCCGCTGACGCGCCCT
GACGGGCTTGTCTGCTCCCGGCATCCGCTTACAGACAAGCTGTGACCGTCTCCGGGAGCTGCATGTGTCA
GAGGTTTTCACCGTCATCACCGAAACGCGCGAGACGAAAGGGCCTCGTGATACGCCTATTTTTATAGGTT
AATGTCATGATAATAATGGTTTCTTAGACGTCAGGTGGCACTTTTCGGGGAAATGTGCGCGGAACCCCTA
TTTGTTTATTTTTCTAAATACATTCAAATATGTATCCGCTCATGAGACAATAACCCTGATAAATGCTTCA
ATAATATTGAAAAAGGAAGAGTATGAGTATTCAACATTTCCGTGTCGCCCTTATTCCCTTTTTTGCGGCA
TTTTGCCTTCCTGTTTTTGCTCACCCAGAAACGCTGGTGAAAGTAAAAGATGCTGAAGATCAGTTGGGTG
CACGAGTGGGTTACATCGAACTGGATCTCAACAGCGGTAAGATCCTTGAGAGTTTTCGCCCCGAAGAACG
TTTTCCAATGATGAGCACTTTTAAAGTTCTGCTATGTGGCGCGGTATTATCCCGTATTGACGCCGGGCAA
GAGCAACTCGGTCGCCGCATACACTATTCTCAGAATGACTTGGTTGAGTACTCACCAGTCACAGAAAAGC
ATCTTACGGATGGCATGACAGTAAGAGAATTATGCAGTGCTGCCATAACCATGAGTGATAACACTGCGGC
CAACTTACTTCTGACAACGATCGGAGGACCGAAGGAGCTAACCGCTTTTTTGCACAACATGGGGGATCAT
GTAACTCGCCTTGATCGTTGGGAACCGGAGCTGAATGAAGCCATACCAAACGACGAGCGTGACACCACGA
TGCCTGTAGCAATGGCAACAACGTTGCGCAAACTATTAACTGGCGAACTACTTACTCTAGCTTCCCGGCA
ACAATTAATAGACTGGATGGAGGCGGATAAAGTTGCAGGACCACTTCTGCGCTCGGCCCTTCCGGCTGGC
TGGTTTATTGCTGATAAATCTGGAGCCGGTGAGCGTGGGTCTCGCGGTATCATTGCAGCACTGGGGCCAG
ATGGTAAGCCCTCCCGTATCGTAGTTATCTACACGACGGGGAGTCAGGCAACTATGGATGAACGAAATAG
ACAGATCGCTGAGATAGGTGCCTCACTGATTAAGCATTGGTAACTGTCAGACCAAGTTTACTCATATATA
CTTTAGATTGATTTAAAACTTCATTTTTAATTTAAAAGGATCTAGGTGAAGATCCTTTTTGATAATCTCA
TGACCAAAATCCCTTAACGTGAGTTTTCGTTCCACTGAGCGTCAGACCCCGTAGAAAAGATCAAAGGATC
TTCTTGAGATCCTTTTTTTCTGCGCGTAATCTGCTGCTTGCAAACAAAAAAACCACCGCTACCAGCGGTG
GTTTGTTTGCCGGATCAAGAGCTACCAACTCTTTTTCCGAAGGTAACTGGCTTCAGCAGAGCGCAGATAC
CAAATACTGTTCTTCTAGTGTAGCCGTAGTTAGGCCACCACTTCAAGAACTCTGTAGCACCGCCTACATA
CCTCGCTCTGCTAATCCTGTTACCAGTGGCTGCTGCCAGTGGCGATAAGTCGTGTCTTACCGGGTTGGAC
TCAAGACGATAGTTACCGGATAAGGCGCAGCGGTCGGGCTGAACGGGGGGTTCGTGCACACAGCCCAGCT
TGGAGCGAACGACCTACACCGAACTGAGATACCTACAGCGTGAGCTATGAGAAAGCGCCACGCTTCCCGA
AGGGAGAAAGGCGGACAGGTATCCGGTAAGCGGCAGGGTCGGAACAGGAGAGCGCACGAGGGAGCTTCCA
GGGGGAAACGCCTGGTATCTTTATAGTCCTGTCGGGTTTCGCCACCTCTGACTTGAGCGTCGATTTTTGT
GATGCTCGTCAGGGGGGCGGAGCCTATGGAAAAACGCCAGCAACGCG
Features (pLannotate 1.2.2; 19 found; start..end, strand, type, name):
     58..85      +  repeat_region  AAV2 ITR (fragment): inverted terminal repeat of adeno-associated virus serotype 2 inverted
    114..141     +  repeat_region  AAV2 ITR (fragment): inverted terminal repeat of adeno-associated virus serotype 2 inverted
    191..613     +  promoter       hSyn promoter (fragment): human synapsin I promoter; confers neuron-specific expression (Kügler et al., 2003)
    633..695     +  sig_peptide    Igκ leader: leader sequence from mouse immunoglobulin κ light chain
    697..714     +  protein_bind   attB1 (fragment): mutant version of attB; core recombination site for the Gateway® BP reaction BP Clonase™
    915..1568    +  CDS            ADRB2 (fragment): ADRB2_HUMAN - Also known as ADRB2R, B2AR. Experimental evidence at protein level: Swiss-Prot protein existence level 1. Beta-adrenergic receptors mediate the catecholamine-induced activation of adenylate cyclase through the action of G proteins. The beta-2-adrenergic receptor binds epinephrine with an approximately 30- fold greater affinity than it does norepinephrine. From Homo sapiens (Human).
   1575..2297    +  CDS            cEGFP: cEGFP is a basic (constitutively fluorescent) green fluorescent protein published in 2008, derived from Aequorea victoria.
   2313..2585    +  CDS            Adrb2 (fragment): ADRB2_MOUSE - Also known as Adrb2r. Experimental evidence at protein level: Swiss-Prot protein existence level 1. Beta-adrenergic receptors mediate the catecholamine-induced activation of adenylate cyclase through the action of G proteins. The beta-2-adrenergic receptor binds epinephrine with an approximately 30- fold greater affinity than it does norepinephrine. From Mus musculus (Mouse).
   2680..2706    +  misc_feature   MCS (fragment): pBluescript multiple cloning site
   2706..3294    +  misc_feature   WPRE: woodchuck hepatitis virus posttranscriptional regulatory element
   3326..3802    +  polyA_signal   hGH poly(A) signal: human growth hormone polyadenylation signal
   3842..3982    +  repeat_region  AAV2 ITR: inverted terminal repeat of adeno-associated virus serotype 2 inverted
   3987..4038    -  misc_feature   bom (fragment): basis of mobility region from pBR322
   4057..4512    +  rep_origin     f1 ori (sequence partly withheld): f1 bacteriophage origin of replication; arrow indicates direction of (+) strand synthesis
   4513..4562    -  misc_feature   bom (fragment): basis of mobility region from pBR322
   4664..4699    -  CDS            rop (fragment): Rop protein, which maintains plasmids at low copy number; rop
   4794..4898    +  promoter       AmpR promoter: bla
   4899..5759    +  CDS            AmpR: β-lactamase; bla; confers resistance to ampicillin, carbenicillin, and related antibiotics
   5930..6518    +  rep_origin     ori: high-copy-number ColE1/pMB1/pBR322/pUC origin of replication
