[The description below was written by a language model from this plasmid's Addgene catalogue record and pLannotate feature annotations shown in this document.]
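Description:
pAAV-hSyn-GACh2.0 is an adeno-associated virus transfer plasmid for neuronal expression of GACh2.0, a genetically encoded, GPCR-activation-based fluorescent sensor for acetylcholine. It replicates in bacteria from a high-copy ColE1/pUC-type origin and is selected with ampicillin through the bla gene; an f1/M13 phage origin is also present in the backbone. The expression cassette lies between AAV2 inverted terminal repeats, which allow it to be replicated and packaged into recombinant AAV particles when helper functions are supplied. The depositor's sequence shows two complete ITRs, whereas the repository's sequencing result annotates only short fragments of the left ITR. This may reflect the difficulty of reading these repeats or a partial rearrangement, and the record does not settle which.

Within the ITRs, a human synapsin I promoter restricts expression to neurons. It drives an open reading frame that begins with a mouse Igκ leader peptide, which promotes entry into the secretory pathway and membrane delivery, followed by a short attB1 remnant left from cloning. The receptor scaffold that follows is interrupted by a GFP-derived module annotated as cEGFP, the layout expected for a sensor in which ligand-induced conformational change alters fluorescence. The automated annotation labels the flanking receptor segments as beta-2 adrenergic receptor fragments. This is probably a homology-based match among related GPCRs, or it may point to chimeric segments. The catalogue states only that the insert is a human-derived acetylcholine sensor and does not name the parent receptor. A WPRE and the human growth hormone polyadenylation signal downstream enhance transcript stability and processing. The construct is used to image acetylcholine release in neurons in vitro and in vivo, by transfection or after AAV packaging.
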