Addgene plasmid #121921: pAAV-hSyn-GACh2.0
Purpose: express the genetically-encoded fluorescent acethycholine(ACh) sensor GACh2.0
Depositing lab: Yulong Li. Depositing organization: Peking University. Publication: A genetically encoded fluorescent acetylcholine indicator for in vitro and in vivo studies. Jing M, Zhang P, Wang G, Feng J, Mesik L, Zeng J, Jiang H, Wang S, Looby JC, Guagliardo NA, Langma LW, Lu J, Zuo Y, Talmage DA, Role LW, Barrett PQ, Zhang LI, Luo M, Song Y, Zhu JJ, Li Y. Nat Biotechnol. 2018 Sep;36(8):726-737. doi: 10.1038/nbt.4184. Epub 2018 Jul 9. PubMed 29985477.
Backbone
  Vector backbone: pAAV vector
  Backbone size w/o insert (bp): 4495
  Vector type: AAV
Growth in bacteria
  Bacterial resistance: Ampicillin, 100 μg/mL
  Growth temperature: 37°C
  Growth strain: NEB Stable
  Copy number: High Copy
Gene/Insert
  Gene/Insert name: GPCR activation based ACh sensor GACh2.0
  Species: H. sapiens (human)
  Insert size (bp): 2049
  Promoter: hSyn
  Cloning method: Gibson Cloning
  Sequencing primers: 5′ Unknown
Terms and licenses: Academic/Nonprofit Terms; Industry Terms: Not Available to Industry
How to cite: pAAV-hSyn-GACh2.0 was a gift from Yulong Li (Addgene plasmid # 121921 ; http://n2t.net/addgene:121921 ; RRID:Addgene_121921)
